>Addgene plasmid #106285 | pJL1 Aquamarine | addgene full sequence | sequence record 206339 | Addgene NGS Result
TTGAGATCCTTTTTTTCTGCGCGTAATCTGCTGCTTGCAAACAAAAAAACCACCGCTACCAGCGGTGGTT
TGTTTGCCGGATCAAGAGCTACCAACTCTTTTTCCGAAGGTAACTGGCTTCAGCAGAGCGCAGATACCAA
ATACTGTTCTTCTAGTGTAGCCGTAGTTAGGCCACCACTTCAAGAACTCTGTAGCACCGCCTACATACCT
CGCTCTGCTAATCCTGTTACCAGTGGCTGCTGCCAGTGGCGATAAGTCGTGTCTTACCGGGTTGGACTCA
AGACGATAGTTACCGGATAAGGCGCAGCGGTCGGGCTGAACGGGGGGTTCGTGCACACAGCCCAGCTTGG
AGCGAACGACCTACACCGAACTGAGATACCTACAGCGTGAGCTATGAGAAAGCGCCACGCTTCCCGAAGG
GAGAAAGGCGGACAGGTATCCGGTAAGCGGCAGGGTCGGAACAGGAGAGCGCACGAGGGAGCTTCCAGGG
GGAAACGCCTGGTATCTTTATAGTCCTGTCGGGTTTCGCCACCTCTGACTTGAGCGTCGATTTTTGTGAT
GCTCGTCAGGGGGGCGGAGCCTATGGAAAAACGCCAGCAACGCGATCCCGCGAAATTAATACGACTCACT
ATAGGGAGACCACAACGGTTTCCCTCTAGAAATAATTTTGTTTAACTTTAAGAAGGAGATATACATATGT
CGTACTACCATCACCATCACCATCACGATTACGATATCCCAACGACCGAAAACCTGTATTTTCAGGGCGC
CGTGAGCAAGGGCGAGGAGCTGTTCACCGGGGTGGTGCCCATCCTGGTCGAGCTGGACGGCGACGTAAAC
GGCCACAAGTTCAGCGTGTCCGGCGAGGGCGAGGGCGATGCCACCTACGGCAAGCTGACCCTGAAGTTCA
TCTGCACCACCGGCAAGCTGCCCGTGCCCTGGCCCACCCTCGTGACCACCCTGAGCTGGGGCGTGCAGTG
CTTCAGCCGCTACCCCGACCACATGAAGCAGCACGACTTCTTCAAGTCCGCCATGCCCGAAGGCTACGTC
CAGGAGCGCACCATCTTCTTCAAGGACGACGGCAACTACAAGACCCGCGCCGAGGTGAAGTTCGAGGGCG
ACACCCTGGTGAACCGCATCGAGCTGAAGGGCATCGACTTCAAGGAGGACGGCAACATCCTGGGGCACAA
GCTGGAGTACAACTACATCAGCGGCAACGTCTATATCACCGCCGACAAGCAGAAGAACGGCATCAAGGCC
AACTTCAAGATCCGCCACAACATCGAGGACGGCAGCGTGCAGCTCGCCGACCACTACCAGCAGAACACCC
CCATCGGCGACGGCCCCGTGCTGCTGCCCGACAACCACTACCTGAGCACCCAGTCCGCCCTGAGCAAAGA
CCCCAACGAGAAGCGCGATCACATGGTCCTGCTGGAGTTCGTGACCGCCGCCGGGATCACTCTCGGCATG
GACGAGCTGTACAAGTAAAGGATCCCGGGAATTCTCGAGTAAGGTTAACCTGCAGGAGGCCTTTAATTAA
GGTGGTGCGGCCGCGCTAGCGGTCCCGGGGGATCGATCCGGCTGCTAACAAAGCCCGAAAGGAAGCTGAG
TTGGCTGCTGCCACCGCTGAGCAATAACTAGCATAACCCCTTGGGGCCTCTAAACGGGTCTTGAGGGGTT
TTTTGCTGAAAGCCAATTCTGATTAGAAAAACTCATCGAGCATCAAATGAAACTGCAATTTATTCATATC
AGGATTATCAATACCATATTTTTGAAAAAGCCGTTTCTGTAATGAAGGAGAAAACTCACCGAGGCAGTTC
CATAGGATGGCAAGATCCTGGTATCGGTCTGCGATTCCGACTCGTCCAACATCAATACAACCTATTAATT
TCCCCTCGTCAAAAATAAGGTTATCAAGTGAGAAATCACCATGAGTGACGACTGAATCCGGTGAGAATGG
CAAAAGCTTATGCATTTCTTTCCAGACTTGTTCAACAGGCCAGCCATTACGCTCGTCATCAAAATCACTC
GCATCAACCAAACCGTTATTCATTCGTGATTGCGCCTGAGCGAGACGAAATACGCGATCGCTGTTAAAAG
GACAATTACAAACAGGAATCGAATGCAACCGGCGCAGGAACACTGCCAGCGCATCAACAATATTTTCACC
TGAATCAGGATATTCTTCTAATACCTGGAATGCTGTTTTCCCGGGGATCGCAGTGGTGAGTAACCATGCA
TCATCAGGAGTACGGATAAAATGCTTGATGGTCGGAAGAGGCATAAATTCCGTCAGCCAGTTTAGTCTGA
CCATCTCATCTGTAACATCATTGGCAACGCTACCTTTGCCATGTTTCAGAAACAACTCTGGCGCATCGGG
CTTCCCATACAATCGATAGATTGTCGCACCTGATTGCCCGACATTATCGCGAGCCCATTTATACCCATAT
AAATCAGCATCCATGTTGGAATTTAATCGCGGCTTCGAGCAAGACGTTTCCCGTTGAATATGGCTCATAA
CACCCCTTGTATTACTGTTTATGTAAGCAGACAGTTTTATTGTTCATGATGATATATTTTTATCTTGTGC
AATGTAACATCAGAGATTTTGAGACACAACGTGAGATCAAAGGATCTTC
Features (pLannotate 1.2.2; 9 found; start..end, strand, type, name):
      1..589     +  rep_origin     ori: high-copy-number ColE1/pMB1/pBR322/pUC origin of replication
    617..635     +  promoter       T7 promoter: promoter for bacteriophage T7 RNA polymerase
    667..689     +  RBS            RBS: efficient ribosome binding site from bacteriophage T7 gene 10 (Olins and Rangwala, 1989)
    707..726     +  CDS            8xHis (fragment): 8xHis affinity tag
    748..768     +  CDS            TEV site: tobacco etch virus (TEV) protease recognition and cleavage site
    772..1488    +  CDS            ECFP: enhanced CFP mammalian codon-optimized
   1581..1630    +  CDS            SET1 (fragment): solubility-enhancement tag derived from T7 phage gene 10B
   1638..1685    +  terminator     T7 terminator: transcription terminator for bacteriophage T7 RNA polymerase
   1703..2518    -  CDS            KanR: aminoglycoside phosphotransferase; aph(3')-Ia; confers resistance to kanamycin in bacteria or G418 (Geneticin®) in eukaryotes
