[The description below was written by a language model from this plasmid's Addgene catalogue record and pLannotate feature annotations shown in this document.]
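Description:
pJL1 Aquamarine is a small, high-copy bacterial expression plasmid built on the pJL1 backbone, a compact T7-driven vector. It replicates in E. coli from a ColE1/pUC-type origin and is selected with kanamycin through an aph(3')-Ia aminoglycoside phosphotransferase gene, which lies on the opposite strand from the expression cassette.

The payload is Aquamarine, a cyan fluorescent protein derived from Aequorea victoria ECFP by the substitutions T65S and H148G; the annotation software accordingly recognises the coding sequence as ECFP. Transcription is driven by a bacteriophage T7 promoter, so expression requires T7 RNA polymerase supplied by the host strain or reaction mixture. Translation initiates from the efficient T7 gene 10 ribosome binding site. The protein carries an N-terminal polyhistidine tag (catalogued as 6xHis, detected as a partial match to a longer His tag) followed by a TEV protease recognition site, allowing metal-affinity purification and subsequent tag removal. A T7 terminator closes the cassette. The short fragment annotated as a gene 10B-derived solubility tag sits between the reporter and the terminator and is probably residual T7 phage sequence rather than a functional fusion, though the record does not clarify this.

The plasmid was deposited with a synthetic biology education kit publication, where it serves as one of a set of fluorescent protein reporters. The sequenced record is 2,639 nt, shorter than the catalogued total of 2,982 bp, and the listed backbone and insert sizes do not sum to either figure, so the stated sizes should be treated cautiously.
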