Addgene plasmid #106285: pJL1 Aquamarine
Purpose: Expresses Aquamarine (an eCFP derivative) in Ecoli off a T7 promoter
Depositing lab: James Collins. Depositing organization: Massachusetts Institute of Technology. Publication: BioBits Explorer: A modular synthetic biology education kit. Huang A, Nguyen PQ, Stark JC, Takahashi MK, Donghia N, Ferrante T, Dy AJ, Hsu KJ, Dubner RS, Pardee K, Jewett MC, Collins JJ. Sci Adv. 2018 Aug 1;4(8):eaat5105. doi: 10.1126/sciadv.aat5105. eCollection 2018 Aug. PubMed 30083608.
Backbone
  Vector backbone: pJL1
  Backbone manufacturer: Michael Jewett Lab
  Backbone size w/o insert (bp): 2724
  Total vector size (bp): 2982
  Vector type: Bacterial Expression
Growth in bacteria
  Bacterial resistance: Kanamycin, 50 μg/mL
  Growth temperature: 37°C
  Growth strain: DH5alpha
  Copy number: High Copy
Gene/Insert
  Gene/Insert name: Aquamarine (alt name: ECFP-T65S-H148G)
  Species: A. victoria
  Insert size (bp): 792
  Mutation: T65S and H148G
  Promoter: T7
  Tag / fusion protein: 6xHis and TEV cleavage (N terminal on insert)
  Cloning method: Gibson Cloning
  Sequencing primers: 5′ GAAATTAATACGACTCACTATAGGGAGACC; 3′ GCTCGAGGTTATCCGGATATAGTTC
Resource information
  A portion of this plasmid was derived from a plasmid made by: Fabienne Merola (Addgene construct 42889)
Terms and licenses: Academic/Nonprofit Terms; Industry Terms: Not Available to Industry
How to cite: pJL1 Aquamarine was a gift from James Collins (Addgene plasmid # 106285 ; http://n2t.net/addgene:106285 ; RRID:Addgene_106285)
